Addgene plasmid #103241: LSB-hsa-miR-142-5p
Purpose: Used to sense miRNA activity using fluorescence based tools. hsa-miR-142-5p target in 3' UTR of of mKate. miRNA activity can be measured by the repression of mKate2 relative to EBFP2 fluorescent proteins . Plasmid is inherently unstable; please see Depositor Comments
Depositing lab: Ron Weiss. Depositing organization: Massachusetts Institute of Technology. Publication: A mixed antagonistic/synergistic miRNA repression model enables accurate predictions of multi-input miRNA sensor activity. Gam JJ, Babb J, Weiss R. Nat Commun. 2018 Jun 22;9(1):2430. doi: 10.1038/s41467-018-04575-0. PubMed 29934631.
Backbone
  Vector backbone: Low Sensor Backbone (LSB)
  Vector type: Mammalian Expression, Synthetic Biology
Growth in bacteria
  Bacterial resistance: Ampicillin and Kanamycin, 100 & 50 μg/mL
  Growth temperature: 30°C
  Growth strain: NEB Stable
  Copy number: High Copy
Gene/Insert
  Gene/Insert name: hsa-miR-142-5p target
  Species: H. sapiens (human)
  Entrez Gene: MIR142 (a.k.a. MIRN142, mir-142)
  Promoter: EF-1a
  Cloning method: Gibson Cloning
Terms and licenses: Academic/Nonprofit Terms; Industry Terms: Not Available to Industry
Depositor comments: Please note that this plasmid is inherently unstable due to a repeating poly A element. We recommend performing a diagnostic digest on multiple colonies upon receipt. The depositors would like to note the presence of several discrepancies between the depositor sequence and physical plasmid sequence. In particular, the sequences upstream and downstream of the puromycin coding region have 10 bp insertions which do not affect the ability to perform puromycin selection. The sequences for those regions within the physical plasmids are as follows: Upstream of Puro: GAATTCGACCGCCTGTCTCAAGGTGCCACC; Downstream of Puro: GCTTTGAGACTACGCGTGAATTCACTCCTC.
How to cite: LSB-hsa-miR-142-5p was a gift from Ron Weiss (Addgene plasmid # 103241 ; http://n2t.net/addgene:103241 ; RRID:Addgene_103241)
