[The description below was written by a language model from this plasmid's Addgene catalogue record and pLannotate feature annotations shown in this document.]
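Description:
LSB-hsa-miR-142-5p is a mammalian expression and synthetic-biology plasmid built on the Low Sensor Backbone (LSB), designed as a two-colour fluorescent sensor of microRNA activity. The depositor's sequence record is about 11 kb. It is maintained in E. coli through a high-copy ColE1/pUC-type origin and carries both a β-lactamase gene (ampicillin) and an aph(3')-Ia gene (kanamycin), so dual selection is used. Remnants of a lac promoter/operator region are also annotated in the backbone.

The payload consists of two parallel transcription units, each driven by the human EF-1α core promoter with its intron A and ended by a rabbit β-globin polyadenylation signal. Gateway attB4, attB1 and attB2 scars flank the promoters and coding sequences. One unit encodes the red fluorescent protein mKate2, whose 3' UTR holds the target site for human miR-142-5p. The site is not separately annotated in the feature table, though an unannotated gap lies between attB2 and the β-globin sequences. The other unit encodes the blue protein EBFP2 and serves as an untargeted internal reference. In cells where miR-142-5p is active, mKate2 output is repressed while EBFP2 is not, so the mKate2-to-EBFP2 ratio reports miRNA activity independently of transfection dose. A puromycin N-acetyltransferase gene with its own β-globin poly(A) allows puromycin selection, although no promoter for it is annotated.

The depositor warns that the repeated poly(A) elements make the plasmid inherently unstable. The depositor also notes small discrepancies from the physical plasmid, including short insertions flanking the puromycin coding region that do not impair selection.
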