Features (pLannotate 1.2.2; 28 found; start..end, strand, type, name):
     87..675     -  rep_origin     ori: high-copy-number ColE1/pMB1/pBR322/pUC origin of replication
    846..1706    -  CDS            AmpR: β-lactamase; bla; confers resistance to ampicillin, carbenicillin, and related antibiotics
   1707..1778    -  promoter       AmpR promoter: bla
   1857..2456    +  CDS            PuroR: puromycin N-acetyltransferase; pac from Streptomyces alboniger; confers resistance to puromycin
   2461..2541    +  CDS            HBB (fragment): HBB_PONPY - Experimental evidence at transcript level: Swiss-Prot protein existence level 2. Involved in oxygen transport from the lung to the various peripheral tissues. From Pongo pygmaeus (Bornean orangutan).
   2612..2667    +  polyA_signal   β-globin poly(A) signal: rabbit β-globin polyadenylation signal (Gil and Proudfoot, 1987)
   3646..3666    +  protein_bind   attB4: mutant version of attB; core recombination site for the Gateway® BP reaction BP Clonase™
   3734..3945    +  promoter       EF-1α core promoter: core promoter for human elongation factor EF-1α
   3946..4884    +  intron         EF-1α intron A: intron upstream of the start codon of human EF-1α
   4911..4931    +  protein_bind   attB1: mutant version of attB; core recombination site for the Gateway® BP reaction BP Clonase™
   4951..5646    +  CDS            mKate2: mKate2 is a basic (constitutively fluorescent) red fluorescent protein published in 2009, derived from Entacmaea quadricolor. It is reported to be a rapidly-maturing monomer with moderate acid sensitivity.
   5666..5690    -  protein_bind   attB2: mutant version of attB; recombination site for the Gateway® BP reaction BP Clonase™
   5822..5896    +  CDS            HBB (fragment): HBB_PONPY - Experimental evidence at transcript level: Swiss-Prot protein existence level 2. Involved in oxygen transport from the lung to the various peripheral tissues. From Pongo pygmaeus (Bornean orangutan).
   5967..6022    +  polyA_signal   β-globin poly(A) signal: rabbit β-globin polyadenylation signal (Gil and Proudfoot, 1987)
   6406..6431    +  misc_feature   SA: splice acceptor site
   7103..7123    +  protein_bind   attB4: mutant version of attB; core recombination site for the Gateway® BP reaction BP Clonase™
   7191..7402    +  promoter       EF-1α core promoter: core promoter for human elongation factor EF-1α
   7403..8341    +  intron         EF-1α intron A: intron upstream of the start codon of human EF-1α
   8368..8388    +  protein_bind   attB1: mutant version of attB; core recombination site for the Gateway® BP reaction BP Clonase™
   8399..9115    +  CDS            EBFP2: EBFP2 is a basic (constitutively fluorescent) blue fluorescent protein published in 2007, derived from Aequorea victoria. It is reported to be a rapidly-maturing monomer with moderate acid sensitivity.
   9123..9147    -  protein_bind   attB2: mutant version of attB; recombination site for the Gateway® BP reaction BP Clonase™
   9151..9231    +  CDS            HBB (fragment): HBB_PONPY - Experimental evidence at transcript level: Swiss-Prot protein existence level 2. Involved in oxygen transport from the lung to the various peripheral tissues. From Pongo pygmaeus (Bornean orangutan).
   9302..9357    +  polyA_signal   β-globin poly(A) signal: rabbit β-globin polyadenylation signal (Gil and Proudfoot, 1987)
   9740..9762    -  protein_bind   lac operator (fragment): The lac repressor binds to the lac operator to inhibit transcription in E. coli. This inhibition can be relieved by adding lactose or isopropyl-β-D-thiogalactopyranoside (IPTG). lac repressor encoded by lacI
   9766..9796    -  promoter       lac promoter: promoter for the E. coli lac operon
   9811..9832    -  protein_bind   CAP binding site: CAP binding activates transcription in the presence of cAMP. E. coli catabolite activator protein
   9845..9884    -  CDS            lacI (fragment): lac repressor; lacI; The lac repressor binds to the lac operator to inhibit transcription in E. coli. This inhibition can be relieved by adding lactose or isopropyl-β-D-thiogalactopyranoside (IPTG).
  10057..10866   +  CDS            KanR: aminoglycoside phosphotransferase; aph(3')-Ia; confers resistance to kanamycin in bacteria or G418 (Geneticin®) in eukaryotes
>Addgene plasmid #103241 | LSB-hsa-miR-142-5p | depositor full sequence | sequence record 195531 | Full Sequence
AATTGAGGGGATAACGCAGGAAAGAACATGTGAGCAAAAGGCCAGCAAAAGGCCAGGAACCGTAAAAAGG
CCGCGTTGCTGGCGTTTTTCCATAGGCTCCGCCCCCCTGACGAGCATCACAAAAATCGACGCTCAAGTCA
GAGGTGGCGAAACCCGACAGGACTATAAAGATACCAGGCGTTTCCCCCTGGAAGCTCCCTCGTGCGCTCT
CCTGTTCCGACCCTGCCGCTTACCGGATACCTGTCCGCCTTTCTCCCTTCGGGAAGCGTGGCGCTTTCTC
ATAGCTCACGCTGTAGGTATCTCAGTTCGGTGTAGGTCGTTCGCTCCAAGCTGGGCTGTGTGCACGAACC
CCCCGTTCAGCCCGACCGCTGCGCCTTATCCGGTAACTATCGTCTTGAGTCCAACCCGGTAAGACACGAC
TTATCGCCACTGGCAGCAGCCACTGGTAACAGGATTAGCAGAGCGAGGTATGTAGGCGGTGCTACAGAGT
TCTTGAAGTGGTGGCCTAACTACGGCTACACTAGAAGAACAGTATTTGGTATCTGCGCTCTGCTGAAGCC
AGTTACCTTCGGAAAAAGAGTTGGTAGCTCTTGATCCGGCAAACAAACCACCGCTGGTAGCGGTGGTTTT
TTTGTTTGCAAGCAGCAGATTACGCGCAGAAAAAAAGGATCTCAAGAAGATCCTTTGATCTTTTCTACGG
GGTCTGACGCTCAGTGGAACGAAAACTCACGTTAAGGGATTTTGGTCATGAGATTATCAAAAAGGATCTT
CACCTAGATCCTTTTAAATTAAAAATGAAGTTTTAAATCAATCTAAAGTATATATGAGTAAACTTGGTCT
GACAGTTACCAATGCTTAATCAGTGAGGCACCTATCTCAGCGATCTGTCTATTTCGTTCATCCATAGTTG
CCTGACTCCCCGTCGTGTAGATAACTACGATACGGGAGGGCTTACCATCTGGCCCCAGTGCTGCAATGAT
ACCGCGAGAACCACGCTCACCGGCTCCAGATTTATCAGCAATAAACCAGCCAGCCGGAAGGGCCGAGCGC
AGAAGTGGTCCTGCAACTTTATCCGCCTCCATCCAGTCTATTAATTGTTGCCGGGAAGCTAGAGTAAGTA
GTTCGCCAGTTAATAGTTTGCGCAACGTTGTTGCCATTGCTACAGGCATCGTGGTGTCACGCTCGTCGTT
TGGTATGGCTTCATTCAGCTCCGGTTCCCAACGATCAAGGCGAGTTACATGATCCCCCATGTTGTGCAAA
AAAGCGGTTAGCTCCTTCGGTCCTCCGATCGTTGTCAGAAGTAAGTTGGCCGCAGTGTTATCACTCATGG
TTATGGCAGCACTGCATAATTCTCTTACTGTCATGCCATCCGTAAGATGCTTTTCTGTGACTGGTGAGTA
CTCAACCAAGTCATTCTGAGAATAGTGTATGCGGCGACCGAGTTGCTCTTGCCCGGCGTCAATACGGGAT
AATACCGCGCCACATAGCAGAACTTTAAAAGTGCTCATCATTGGAAAACGTTCTTCGGGGCGAAAACTCT
CAAGGATCTTACCGCTGTTGAGATCCAGTTCGATGTAACCCACTCGTGCACCCAACTGATCTTCAGCATC
TTTTACTTTCACCAGCGTTTCTGGGTGAGCAAAAACAGGAAGGCAAAATGCCGCAAAAAAGGGAATAAGG
GCGACACGGAAATGTTGAATACTCATACTCTTCCTTTTTCAATATTATTGAAGCATTTATCAGGGTTATT
GTCTCATGAGCGGATACATATTTGAATGTAGCTCCGAATTTCTCGAGGGCTTGTCGACGACGGCGGTCTC
CGTCGTCAGGATCATGAATTCGACCCGCCTGCCACCATGACCGAGTACAAGCCCACGGTGCGCCTCGCCA
CCCGCGACGACGTCCCCCGGGCCGTACGCACCCTCGCCGCCGCGTTCGCCGACTACCCCGCCACGCGCCA
CACCGTCGACCCGGACCGCCACATCGAGCGGGTCACCGAGCTGCAAGAACTCTTCCTCACGCGCGTCGGG
CTCGACATCGGCAAGGTGTGGGTCGCGGACGACGGCGCCGCGGTGGCGGTCTGGACCACGCCGGAGAGCG
TCGAAGCGGGGGCGGTGTTCGCCGAGATCGGCCCGCGCATGGCCGAGTTGAGCGGTTCCCGGCTGGCCGC
GCAGCAACAGATGGAAGGCCTCCTGGCGCCGCACCGGCCCAAGGAGCCCGCGTGGTTCCTGGCCACCGTC
GGCGTCTCGCCCGACCACCAGGGCAAGGGTCTGGGCAGCGCCGTCGTGCTCCCCGGAGTGGAGGCGGCCG
AGCGCGCCGGGGTGCCCGCCTTCCTGGAGACATCCGCGCCCCGCAACCTCCCCTTCTACGAGCGGCTCGG
CTTCACCGTCACCGCCGACGTCGAGGTGCCCGAAGGACCGCGCACCTGGTGCATGACCCGCAAGCCCGGT
GCCTGATACGCGTGAATTCACTCCTCAGGTGCAGGCTGCCTATCAGAAGGTGGTGGCTGGTGTGGCCAAT
GCCCTGGCTCACAAATACCACTGAGATCTTTTTCCCTCTGCCAAAAATTATGGGGACATCATGAAGCCCC
TTGAGCATCTGACTTCTGGCTAATAAAGGAAATTTATTTTCATTGCAATAGTGTGTTGGAATTTTTTGTG
TCTCTCACTCGGAAGGACATATGGGAGGGCAAATCATTTAAAACATCAGAATGAGTATTTGGTTTAGAGT
TTGGCAACATATGCCCATATGCTGGCTGCCATGAACAAAGGTTGGCTATAAAGAGGTCATCAGTATATGA
AACAGCCCCCTGCTGTCCATTCCTTATTCCATAGAAAAGCCTTGACTTGAGGTTAGATTTTTTTTATATT
TTGTTTTGTGTTATTTTTTTCTTTAACATCCCTAAAATTTTCCTTACATGTTTTACTAGCCAGATTTTTC
CTCCTCTCCTGACTACTCCCAGTCATAGCTGTCCCTCTTCTCTTATGGAGATCCCTCGACCTGCAGCCCA
AGCTTGAATTCTCTAGAATTACCCTGTTATCCCTATGCTTGGTTTACCGAGCTCTTATTGGTTTTCAAAC
TTCATTGACTGTGCCCAACGCGCCTGGGAGCTCACGGGGACAGCCCCCCCCCAAAGCCCCCAGGGATGTA
ATTACGTCCCTCCCCCGCTAGGGGGCAGCAGCGAGCCGCCCGGGGCTCCGCTCCGGTCCGGCGCTCCCCC
CGCATCCCCGAGCCGGCAGCGTGCGGGGACAGCCCGGGCACGGGGAAGGTGGCACGGGATCGCTTTCCTC
TGAACGCTTCTCGCTGCTCTTTGAGCCTGCAGACACCTGGGGGGATACGGGGAAAAAGCTAGGCTGAAAG
ACCGGTTCTTAGAATGACACGCGCCTGGGAGCTCACGGGGACAGCCCCCCCCCAAAGCCCCCAGGGATGT
AATTACGTCCCTCCCCCGCTAGGGGGCAGCAGCGAGCCGCCCGGGGCTCCGCTCCGGTCCGGCGCTCCCC
CCGCATCCCCGAGCCGGCAGCGTGCGGGGACAGCCCGGGCACGGGGAAGGTGGCACGGGATCGCTTTCCT
CTGAACGCTTCTCGCTGCTCTTTGAGCCTGCAGACACCTGGGGGGATACGGGGAAAAAGCTAACTTCTGA
GACGACAACTTTGTATAGAAAAGTTGGCTCCGAATTCGCCCTTGACAGCAGAGATCCAGTTTGGTTAATT
AATTGGCTCCGGTGCCCGTCAGTGGGCAGAGCGCACATCGCCCACAGTCCCCGAGAAGTTGTGGGGAGGG
GTCGGCAATTGAACCGGTGCCTAGAGAAGGTGGCGCGGGGTAAACTGGGAAAGTGATGTCGTGTACTGGC
TCCGCCTTTTTCCCGAGGGTGGGGGAGAACCGTATATAAGTGCAGTAGTCGCCGTGAACGTTCTTTTTCG
CAACGGGTTTGCCGCCAGAACACAGGTAAGTGCCGTGTGTGGTTCCCGCGGGCCTGGCCTCTTTACGGGT
TATGGCCCTTGCGTGCCTTGAATTACTTCCACCTGGCTGCAGTACGTGATTCTTGATCCCGAGCTTCGGG
TTGGAAGTGGGTGGGAGAGTTCGAGGCCTTGCGCTTAAGGAGCCCCTTCGCCTCGTGCTTGAGTTGAGGC
CTGGCCTGGGCGCTGGGGCCGCCGCGTGCGAATCTGGTGGCACCTTCGCGCCTGTCTCGCTGCTTTCGAT
AAGTCTCTAGCCATTTAAAATTTTTGATGACCTGCTGCGACGCTTTTTTTCTGGCAAGATAGTCTTGTAA
ATGCGGGCCAAGATCTGCACACTGGTATTTCGGTTTTTGGGGCCGCGGGCGGCGACGGGGCCCGTGCGTC
CCAGCGCACATGTTCGGCGAGGCGGGGCCTGCGAGCGCGGCCACCGAGAATCGGACGGGGGTAGTCTCAA
GCTGGCCGGCCTGCTCTGGTGCCTGGCCTCGCGCCGCCGTGTATCGCCCCGCCCTGGGCGGCAAGGCTGG
CCCGGTCGGCACCAGTTGCGTGAGCGGAAAGATGGCCGCTTCCCGGCCCTGCTGCAGGGAGCTCAAAATG
GAGGACGCGGCGCTCGGGAGAGCGGGCGGGTGAGTCACCCACACAAAGGAAAAGGGCCTTTCCGTCCTCA
GCCGTCGCTTCATGTGACTCCACGGAGTACCGGGCGCCGTCCAGGCACCTCGATTAGTTCTCGAGCTTTT
GGAGTACGTCGTCTTTAGGTTGGGGGGAGGGGTTTTATGCGATGGAGTTTCCCCACACTGAGTGGGTGGA
GACTGAAGTTAGGCCAGCTTGGCACTTGATGTAATTCTCCTTGGAATTTGCCCTTTTTGAGTTTGGATCT
TGGTTCATTCTCAAGCCTCAGACAGTGGTTCAAAGTTTTTTTCTTCCATTTCAGGTGTCGTGAGAAGGGC
GAATTCGACCCAAGTTTGTACAAAAAAGCAGGCTGGATCCAGGTGCCACCATGGTGAGCGAGCTGATTAA
GGAGAACATGCACATGAAGCTGTACATGGAGGGCACCGTGAACAACCACCACTTCAAGTGCACATCCGAG
GGCGAAGGCAAGCCCTACGAGGGCACCCAGACCATGAGAATCAAGGCGGTCGAGGGCGGCCCTCTCCCCT
TCGCCTTCGACATCCTGGCTACCAGCTTCATGTACGGCAGCAAAACCTTCATCAACCACACCCAGGGCAT
CCCCGACTTCTTTAAGCAGTCCTTCCCCGAGGGCTTCACATGGGAGAGAGTCACCACATACGAAGATGGG
GGCGTGCTGACCGCTACCCAGGACACCAGCCTCCAGGACGGCTGCCTCATCTACAACGTCAAGATCAGAG
GGGTGAACTTCCCATCCAACGGCCCTGTGATGCAGAAGAAAACACTCGGCTGGGAGGCCTCCACCGAGAC
ACTGTACCCCGCTGACGGCGGCCTGGAAGGCAGAGCCGACATGGCCCTGAAGCTCGTGGGCGGGGGCCAC
CTGATCTGCAACCTTAAGACCACATACAGATCCAAGAAACCCGCTAAGAACCTCAAGATGCCCGGCGTCT
ACTATGTGGACAGGAGACTGGAAAGAATCAAGGAGGCCGACAAAGAGACATACGTCGAGCAGCACGAGGT
GGCTGTGGCCAGATACTGCGACCTCCCTAGCAAACTGGGGCACAAACTTAATTGAGAATTCTACCACCCA
GCTTTCTTGTACAAAGTGGTACGTCTCAAGACCAGAGGTCTCTGCTTAGTAGTGCTTTCTACTTTATGAG
TAGTGCTTTCTACTTTATGAGTAGTGCTTTCTACTTTATGAGTAGTGCTTTCTACTTTATGCAACCAGAA
GAGACCTGTGCTTCACTCCTCAGGTGCAGGCTGCCTATCAGAAGGTGGTGGCTGGTGTGGCCAATGCCCT
GGCTCACAAATACCACTGAGATCTTTTTCCCTCTGCCAAAAATTATGGGGACATCATGAAGCCCCTTGAG
CATCTGACTTCTGGCTAATAAAGGAAATTTATTTTCATTGCAATAGTGTGTTGGAATTTTTTGTGTCTCT
CACTCGGAAGGACATATGGGAGGGCAAATCATTTAAAACATCAGAATGAGTATTTGGTTTAGAGTTTGGC
AACATATGCCCATATGCTGGCTGCCATGAACAAAGGTTGGCTATAAAGAGGTCATCAGTATATGAAACAG
CCCCCTGCTGTCCATTCCTTATTCCATAGAAAAGCCTTGACTTGAGGTTAGATTTTTTTTATATTTTGTT
TTGTGTTATTTTTTTCTTTAACATCCCTAAAATTTTCCTTACATGTTTTACTAGCCAGATTTTTCCTCCT
CTCCTGACTACTCCCAGTCATAGCTGTCCCTCTTCTCTTATGGAGATCCCGAGCGGTGCGTTTTTATGCT
TGTAGTATTGTATAATGTTTTTAAGATCCAAGCTTCTGACCTCTTCTCTTCCTCCCACAGGGCCTCGAGA
CAATTGCATCGATGGTACCAGTGAAAGTCTGCAATGAATTCGAGTTGGCGCGCCTGTCATTCTAAATCTC
TCTTTCAGCCTAAAGCTTTTTCCCCGTATCCCCCCAGGTGTCTGCAGGCTCAAAGAGCAGCGAGAAGCGT
TCAGAGGAAAGCGATCCCGTGCCACCTTCCCCGTGCCCGGGCTGTCCCCGCACGCTGCCGGCTCGGGGAT
GCGGGGGGAGCGCCGGACCGGAGCGGAGCCCCGGGCGGCTCGCTGCTGCCCCCTAGCGGGGGAGGGACGT
AATTACATCCCTGGGGGCTTTGGGAGGGGGCTGTCCCCGTGAGCTCCCAGGCGCGCCTGTCATTCTAAAT
CTCTCTTTCAGCCTAAAGCTTTTTCCCCGTATCCCCCCAGGTGTCTGCAGGCTCAAAGAGCAGCGAGAAG
CGTTCAGAGGAAAGCGATCCCGTGCCACCTTCCCCGTGCCCGGGCTGTCCCCGCACGCTGCCGGCTCGGG
GATGCGGGGGGAGCGCCGGACCGGAGCGGAGCCCCGGGCGGCTCGCTGCTGCCCCCTAGCGGGGGAGGGA
CGTAATTACATCCCTGGGGGCTTTGGGGGGGGGCTGTCCCCGTGAGCTCCCAGGCGCGCCAACTCGGTAC
CGTATCGATGTCGACGTTAACGCTAGTGATATCAACTTTGTATAGAAAAGTTGGCTCCGAATTCGCCCTT
GACAGCAGAGATCCAGTTTGGTTAATTAATTGGCTCCGGTGCCCGTCAGTGGGCAGAGCGCACATCGCCC
ACAGTCCCCGAGAAGTTGTGGGGAGGGGTCGGCAATTGAACCGGTGCCTAGAGAAGGTGGCGCGGGGTAA
ACTGGGAAAGTGATGTCGTGTACTGGCTCCGCCTTTTTCCCGAGGGTGGGGGAGAACCGTATATAAGTGC
AGTAGTCGCCGTGAACGTTCTTTTTCGCAACGGGTTTGCCGCCAGAACACAGGTAAGTGCCGTGTGTGGT
TCCCGCGGGCCTGGCCTCTTTACGGGTTATGGCCCTTGCGTGCCTTGAATTACTTCCACCTGGCTGCAGT
ACGTGATTCTTGATCCCGAGCTTCGGGTTGGAAGTGGGTGGGAGAGTTCGAGGCCTTGCGCTTAAGGAGC
CCCTTCGCCTCGTGCTTGAGTTGAGGCCTGGCCTGGGCGCTGGGGCCGCCGCGTGCGAATCTGGTGGCAC
CTTCGCGCCTGTCTCGCTGCTTTCGATAAGTCTCTAGCCATTTAAAATTTTTGATGACCTGCTGCGACGC
TTTTTTTCTGGCAAGATAGTCTTGTAAATGCGGGCCAAGATCTGCACACTGGTATTTCGGTTTTTGGGGC
CGCGGGCGGCGACGGGGCCCGTGCGTCCCAGCGCACATGTTCGGCGAGGCGGGGCCTGCGAGCGCGGCCA
CCGAGAATCGGACGGGGGTAGTCTCAAGCTGGCCGGCCTGCTCTGGTGCCTGGCCTCGCGCCGCCGTGTA
TCGCCCCGCCCTGGGCGGCAAGGCTGGCCCGGTCGGCACCAGTTGCGTGAGCGGAAAGATGGCCGCTTCC
CGGCCCTGCTGCAGGGAGCTCAAAATGGAGGACGCGGCGCTCGGGAGAGCGGGCGGGTGAGTCACCCACA
CAAAGGAAAAGGGCCTTTCCGTCCTCAGCCGTCGCTTCATGTGACTCCACGGAGTACCGGGCGCCGTCCA
GGCACCTCGATTAGTTCTCGAGCTTTTGGAGTACGTCGTCTTTAGGTTGGGGGGAGGGGTTTTATGCGAT
GGAGTTTCCCCACACTGAGTGGGTGGAGACTGAAGTTAGGCCAGCTTGGCACTTGATGTAATTCTCCTTG
GAATTTGCCCTTTTTGAGTTTGGATCTTGGTTCATTCTCAAGCCTCAGACAGTGGTTCAAAGTTTTTTTC
TTCCATTTCAGGTGTCGTGAGAAGGGCGAATTCGACCCAAGTTTGTACAAAAAAGCAGGCTCGCCACCAT
GGTGAGCAAGGGCGAGGAGCTGTTCACCGGGGTGGTGCCCATCCTGGTCGAGCTGGACGGCGACGTAAAC
GGCCACAAGTTCAGCGTGAGGGGCGAGGGCGAGGGCGATGCCACCAACGGCAAGCTGACCCTGAAGTTCA
TCTGCACCACCGGCAAGCTGCCCGTGCCCTGGCCCACCCTCGTGACCACCCTGAGCCACGGCGTGCAGTG
CTTCGCCCGCTACCCCGACCACATGAAGCAGCACGACTTCTTCAAGTCCGCCATGCCCGAAGGCTACGTC
CAGGAGCGCACCATCTTCTTCAAGGACGACGGCACCTACAAGACCCGCGCCGAGGTGAAGTTCGAGGGCG
ACACCCTAGTGAACCGCATCGAGCTGAAGGGCGTCGACTTCAAGGAGGACGGCAACATCCTGGGGCACAA
GCTGGAGTACAACTTCAACAGCCACAACATCTATATCATGGCCGTCAAGCAGAAGAACGGCATCAAGGTG
AACTTCAAGATCCGCCACAACGTGGAGGACGGCAGCGTGCAGCTCGCCGACCACTACCAGCAGAACACCC
CCATCGGCGACGGCCCCGTGCTGCTGCCCGACAGCCACTACCTGAGCACCCAGTCCGTGCTGAGCAAAGA
CCCCAACGAGAAGCGCGATCACATGGTCCTGCTGGAGTTCCGCACCGCCGCCGGGATCACTCTCGGCATG
GACGAGCTGTACAAGTAATACCACCCAGCTTTCTTGTACAAAGTGGTACGCGTGAATTCACTCCTCAGGT
GCAGGCTGCCTATCAGAAGGTGGTGGCTGGTGTGGCCAATGCCCTGGCTCACAAATACCACTGAGATCTT
TTTCCCTCTGCCAAAAATTATGGGGACATCATGAAGCCCCTTGAGCATCTGACTTCTGGCTAATAAAGGA
AATTTATTTTCATTGCAATAGTGTGTTGGAATTTTTTGTGTCTCTCACTCGGAAGGACATATGGGAGGGC
AAATCATTTAAAACATCAGAATGAGTATTTGGTTTAGAGTTTGGCAACATATGCCCATATGCTGGCTGCC
ATGAACAAAGGTTGGCTATAAAGAGGTCATCAGTATATGAAACAGCCCCCTGCTGTCCATTCCTTATTCC
ATAGAAAAGCCTTGACTTGAGGTTAGATTTTTTTTATATTTTGTTTTGTGTTATTTTTTTCTTTAACATC
CCTAAAATTTTCCTTACATGTTTTACTAGCCAGATTTTTCCTCCTCTCCTGACTACTCCCAGTCATAGCT
GTCCCTCTTCTCTTATGGAGATCCCTCGACCTGCAGCCCAAGCTTGGCGTAATCATGGTCATAGCTGTTT
CCTGTGTGAAATTGTTATCCGCTCACAATTCCACACAACATACGAGCCGGAAGCATAAAGTGTAAAGCCT
GGGGTGCCTAATGAGTGAGCTAACTCACATTAATTGCGTTGCGCTCACTGCCCGCTTTCCAGTCGGGAAA
CCTGTCGTGCCAGCGGATCGACAGTACTAAGCTTGGTCTAATACCCAATCTCTCGTCTTATCCAGATGTT
TTATACGCCTCTGGCCCGTGTCTCAAAATCTCTGATGTTACATTGCACAAGATAAAATAATATCATCATG
AACAATAAAACTGTCTGCTTACATAAACAGTAATACAAGGGGTGTTATGAGCCATATTCAACGGGAAACG
TCGAGGCCGCGATTAAATTCCAACATGGATGCTGATTTATATGGGTATAAATGGGCTCGCGATAATGTCG
GGCAATCAGGTGCGACAATCTATCGCTTGTATGGGAAGCCCGATGCGCCAGAGTTGTTTCTGAAACATGG
CAAAGGTAGCGTTGCCAATGATGTTACAGATGAGATGGTCAGACTAAACTGGCTGACGGAATTTATGCCT
CTTCCGACCATCAAGCATTTTATCCGTACTCCTGATGATGCATGGTTACTCACCACTGCGATCCCCGGAA
AAACAGCATTCCAGGTATTAGAAGAATATCCTGATTCAGGTGAAAATATTGTTGATGCGCTGGCAGTGTT
CCTGCGCCGGTTGCATTCGATTCCTGTTTGTAATTGTCCTTTTAACAGCGATCGCGTATTTCGTCTCGCT
CAGGCGCAATCACGAATGAATAACGGTTTGGTTGATGCGAGTGATTTTGATGACGAGCGTAATGGCTGGC
CTGTTGAACAAGTCTGGAAAGAAATGCATAAACTTTTGCCATTCTCACCGGATTCAGTCGTCACTCATGG
TGATTTCTCACTTGATAACCTTATTTTTGACGAGGGGAAATTAATAGGTTGTATTGATGTTGGACGAGTC
GGAATCGCAGACCGATACCAGGATCTTGCCATCCTATGGAACTGCCTCGGTGAGTTTTCTCCTTCATTAC
AGAAACGGCTTTTTCAAAAATATGGTATTGATAATCCTGATATGAATAAATTGCAGTTTCATTTGATGCT
CGATGAGTTTTTCTAATCAGAATTGGTTAATTGGTTGTAACACTGGCAGAGCATTACGCTGACTTGACGG
GACGGCGCAAGCTCATGACCAAAATCCCTTAACGTGAGTTACGCGTCGTTCCACTGAGCGTCAGAGGTAT
CACTAGTATTACAGAGGTAAGTTATAACAGTCGCCTAACCC
