>Addgene plasmid #103241 | LSB-hsa-miR-142-5p | depositor partial sequence | sequence record 195532 | hsa-miR-142-5p target
AGTAGTGCTTTCTACTTTATG
