>Addgene plasmid #103241 | LSB-hsa-miR-142-5p | addgene partial sequence | sequence record 254636 | mKate2-F 5'-ACCCGCTAAGAACCTCAAGA-3'
ACTGGAAAGAATCAAGGAGGCCGACAAAGAGACATACGTCGAGCAGCACGAGGTGGCTGTGGCCAGATAC
TGCGACCTCCCTAGCAAACTGGGGCACAAACTTAATTGAGAATTCTACCACCCAGCTTTCTTGTACAAAG
TGGTACGTCTCAAGACCAGAGGTCTCTGCTTAGTAGTGCTTTCTACTTTATGAGTAGTGCTTTCTACTTT
ATGAGTAGTGCTTTCTACTTTATGAGTAGTGCTTTCTACTTTATGCAACCAGAAGAGACCTGTGCTTCAC
TCCTCAGGTGCAGGCTGCCTATCAGAAGGTGGTGGCTGGTGTGGCCAATGCCCTGGCTCACAAATACCAC
TGAGATCTTTTTCCCTCTGCCAAAAATTATGGGGACATCATGAAGCCCCTTGAGCATCTGACTTCTGGCT
AATAAAGGAAATTTATTTTCATTGCAATAGTGTGTTGGAATTTTTTGTGTCTCTCACTCGGAAGGACATA
TGGGAGGGCAAATCATTTAAAACATCAGAATGAGTATTTGGTTTAGAGTTTGGCAACATATGCCCATATG
CTGGCTGCCATGAACAAAGGTTGGCTATAAAGAGGTCATCAGTATATGAAACAGCCCCCTGCTGTCCATT
CCTTATTCCATAGAAAAGCCTTGACTTGAGGTTAGATTTTTTTTATATTTTGTTTTGTGTTATTTTTTTC
TTTAACATCCCTAAAATTTTCCTTACATGTTTTACTAGCCAGATTTTT
